>Addgene plasmid #81729 | pDONR223_MAP2K1_p.E203K | addgene full sequence | sequence record 168812 | Addgene NGS Result
CGTTCCACTGAGCGTCAGACCCCGTAGAAAAGATCAAAGGATCTTCTTGAGATCCTTTTTTTCTGCGCGT
AATCTGCTGCTTGCAAACAAAAAAACCACCGCTACCAGCGGTGGTTTGTTTGCCGGATCAAGAGCTACCA
ACTCTTTTTCCGAAGGTAACTGGCTTCAGCAGAGCGCAGATACCAAATACTGTTCTTCTAGTGTAGCCGT
AGTTAGGCCACCACTTCAAGAACTCTGTAGCACCGCCTACATACCTCGCTCTGCTAATCCTGTTACCAGT
GGCTGCTGCCAGTGGCGATAAGTCGTGTCTTACCGGGTTGGACTCAAGACGATAGTTACCGGATAAGGCG
CAGCGGTCGGGCTGAACGGGGGGTTCGTGCACACAGCCCAGCTTGGAGCGAACGACCTACACCGAACTGA
GATACCTACAGCGTGAGCTATGAGAAAGCGCCACGCTTCCCGAAGGGAGAAAGGCGGACAGGTATCCGGT
AAGCGGCAGGGTCGGAACAGGAGAGCGCACGAGGGAGCTTCCAGGGGGAAACGCCTGGTATCTTTATAGT
CCTGTCGGGTTTCGCCACCTCTGACTTGAGCGTCGATTTTTGTGATGCTCGTCAGGGGGGCGGAGCCTAT
GGAAAAACGCCAGCAACGCGGCCTTTTTACGGTTCCTGGCCTTTTGCTGGCCTTTTGCTCACATGTTCTT
TCCTGCGTTATCCCCTGATTCTGTGGATAACCGTATTACCGCCTTTGAGTGAGCTGATACCGCTCGCCGC
AGCCGAACGACCGAGCGCAGCGAGTCAGTGAGCGAGGAAGCGGAAGAGCGCCCAATACGCAAACCGCCTC
TCCCCGCGCGTTGGCCGATTCATTAATGCAGCTGGCACGACAGGTTTCCCGACTGGAAAGCGGGCAGTGA
GCGCAACGCAATTAATACGCGTACCGCTAGCCAGGAAGAGTTTGTAGAAACGCAAAAAGGCCATCCGTCA
GGATGGCCTTCTGCTTAGTTTGATGCCTGGCAGTTTATGGCGGGCGTCCTGCCCGCCACCCTCCGGGCCG
TTGCTTCACAACGTTCAAATCCGCTCCCGGCGGATTTGTCCTACTCAGGAGAGCGTTCACCGACAAACAA
CAGATAAAACGAAAGGCCCAGTCTTCCGACTGAGCCTTTCGTTTTATTTGATGCCTGGCAGTTCCCTACT
CTCGCGTTAACGCTAGCATGGATGTTTTCCCAGTCACGACGTTGTAAAACGACGGCCAGTCTTAAGCTCG
GGCCCCAAATAATGATTTTATTTTGACTGATAGTGACCTGTTCGTTGCAACAAATTGATGAGCAATGCTT
TTTTATAATGCCAACTTTGTACAAAAAAGTTGGCACCATGCCCAAGAAGAAGCCGACGCCCATCCAGCTG
AACCCGGCCCCCGACGGCTCTGCAGTTAACGGGACCAGCTCTGCGGAGACCAACTTGGAGGCCTTGCAGA
AGAAGCTGGAGGAGCTAGAGCTTGATGAGCAGCAGCGAAAGCGCCTTGAGGCCTTTCTTACCCAGAAGCA
GAAGGTGGGAGAACTGAAGGATGACGACTTTGAGAAGATCAGTGAGCTGGGGGCTGGCAATGGCGGTGTG
GTGTTCAAGGTCTCCCACAAGCCTTCTGGCCTGGTCATGGCCAGAAAGCTAATTCATCTGGAGATCAAAC
CCGCAATCCGGAACCAGATCATAAGGGAGCTGCAGGTTCTGCATGAGTGCAACTCTCCGTACATCGTGGG
CTTCTATGGTGCGTTCTACAGCGATGGCGAGATCAGTATCTGCATGGAGCACATGGATGGAGGTTCTCTG
GATCAAGTCCTGAAGAAAGCTGGAAGAATTCCTGAACAAATTTTAGGAAAAGTTAGCATTGCTGTAATAA
AAGGCCTGACATATCTGAGGGAGAAGCACAAGATCATGCACAGAGATGTCAAGCCCTCCAACATCCCAGT
CAACTCCCGTGGGAAGATCAAGCTCTGTGACTTTGGGGTCAGCGGGCAGCTCATCGACTCCATGGCCAAC
TCCTTCGTGGGCACAAGGTCCTACATGTCGCCAGAAAGACTCCAGGGGACTCATTACTCTGTGCAGTCAG
ACATCTGGAGCATGGGACTGTCTCTGGTAGAGATGGCGGTTGGGAGGTATCCCATCCCTCCTCCAGATGC
CAAGGAGCTGGAGCTGATGTTTGGGTGCCAGGTGGAAGGAGATGCGGCTGAGACCCCACCCAGGCCAAGG
ACCCCCGGGAGGCCCCTTAGCTCATACGGAATGGACAGCCGACCTCCCATGGCAAATTTTGAGTTGTTGG
ATTACATAGTCAACGAGCCTCCTCCAAAACTGCCCAGTGGAGTGTTCAGTCTGGAATTTCAAGATTTTGT
GAATAAATGCTTAATAAAAAACCCCGCAGAGAGAGCAGATTTGAAGCAACTCATGGTTCATGCTTTTATC
AAGAGATCTGATGCTGAGGAAGTGGATTTTGCAGGTTGGCTCTGCTCCACCATCGGCCTTAACCAGCCCA
GCACACCAACCCATGCTGCTGGCGTCTGATTGCCAACTTTCTTGTACAAAGTTGGCATTATAAGAAAGCA
TTGCTTATCAATTTGTTGCAACGAACAGGTCACTATCAGTCAAAATAAAATCATTATTTGCCATCCAGCT
GATATCCCCTATAGTGAGTCGTATTACATGGTCATAGCTGTTTCCTGGCAGCTCTGGCCCGTGTCTCAAA
ATCTCTGATGTTACATTGCACAAGATAAAAATATATCATCATGCCTCCTCTAGACCAGCCAGGACAGAAA
TGCCTCGACTTCGCTGCTACCCAAGGTTGCCGGGTGACGCACACCGTGGAAACGGATGAAGGCACGAACC
CAGTGGACATAAGCCTGTTCGGTTCGTAAGCTGTAATGCAAGTAGCGTATGCGCTCACGCAACTGGTCCA
GAACCTTGACCGAACGCAGCGGTGGTAACGGCGCAGTGGCGGTTTTCATGGCTTGTTATGACTGTTTTTT
TGGGGTACAGTCTATGCCTCGGGCATCCAAGCAGCAAGCGCGTTACGCCGTGGGTCGATGTTTGATGTTA
TGGAGCAGCAACGATGTTACGCAGCAGGGCAGTCGCCCTAAAACAAAGTTAAACATTATGAGGGAAGCGG
TGATCGCCGAAGTATCGACTCAACTATCAGAGGTAGTTGGCGTCATCGAGCGCCATCTCGAACCGACGTT
GCTGGCCGTACATTTGTACGGCTCCGCAGTGGATGGCGGCCTGAAGCCACACAGTGATATTGATTTGCTG
GTTACGGTGACCGTAAGGCTTGATGAAACAACGCGGCGAGCTTTGATCAACGACCTTTTGGAAACTTCGG
CTTCCCCTGGAGAGAGCGAGATTCTCCGCGCTGTAGAAGTCACCATTGTTGTGCACGACGACATCATTCC
GTGGCGTTATCCAGCTAAGCGCGAACTGCAATTTGGAGAATGGCAGCGCAATGACATTCTTGCAGGTATC
TTCGAGCCAGCCACGATCGACATTGATCTGGCTATCTTGCTGACAAAAGCAAGAGAACATAGCGTTGCCT
TGGTAGGTCCAGCGGCGGAGGAACTCTTTGATCCGGTTCCTGAACAGGATCTATTTGAGGCGCTAAATGA
AACCTTAACGCTATGGAACTCGCCGCCCGACTGGGCTGGCGATGAGCGAAATGTAGTGCTTACGTTGTCC
CGCATTTGGTACAGCGCAGTAACCGGCAAAATCGCGCCGAAGGATGTCGCTGCCGACTGGGCAATGGAGC
GCCTGCCGGCCCAGTATCAGCCCGTCATACTTGAAGCTAGACAGGCTTATCTTGGACAAGAAGAAGATCG
CTTGGCCTCGCGCGCAGATCAGTTGGAAGAATTTGTCCACTACGTGAAAGGCGAGATCACCAAGGTAGTC
GGCAAATAACCCTCGAGCCACCCATGACCAAAATCCCTTAACGTGAGTTACGCGT
Features (pLannotate 1.2.2; 12 found; start..end, strand, type, name):
     47..635     +  rep_origin     ori: high-copy-number ColE1/pMB1/pBR322/pUC origin of replication
    818..910     +  CDS            lacI (fragment): lac repressor; lacI; The lac repressor binds to the lac operator to inhibit transcription in E. coli. This inhibition can be relieved by adding lactose or isopropyl-β-D-thiogalactopyranoside (IPTG).
    965..992     -  terminator     rrnB T2 terminator: transcription terminator T2 from the E. coli rrnB gene
   1124..1167    +  terminator     rrnB T1 terminator: Escherichia coli rrnB; transcription terminator T1 from the E. coli rrnB gene
   1214..1250    -  CDS            lacZα (fragment): LacZα fragment of β-galactosidase; lacZ fragment
   1267..1362    +  protein_bind   attL3: mutant version of attL; recombination site for the Gateway® LR reaction LR Clonase™
   1368..2546    +  CDS            MAP2K1: MP2K1_HUMAN - Also known as MEK1, PRKMK1. Experimental evidence at protein level: Swiss-Prot protein existence level 1. Dual specificity protein kinase which acts as an essential component of the MAP kinase signal transduction pathway. Binding of extracellular ligands such as growth factors, cytokines and hormones to their cell-surface receptors activates RAS and this initiates RAF1 activation. RAF1 then further activates the dual-specificity protein kinases MAP2K1/MEK1 and MAP2K2/MEK2. Both MAP2K1/MEK1 and MAP2K2/MEK2 function specifically in the MAPK/ERK cascade, and catalyze the concomitant
   2554..2649    -  protein_bind   attL3: mutant version of attL; recombination site for the Gateway® LR reaction LR Clonase™
   2668..2686    -  promoter       T7 promoter: promoter for bacteriophage T7 RNA polymerase
   2876..2899    +  promoter       Pc promoter (fragment): intI1 (promoter lies within the coding sequence); class 1 integron promoter
   3075..3131    +  CDS            GmR (fragment): gentamycin acetyltransferase; aacC1; confers resistance to gentamycin
   3138..3929    +  CDS            SmR: aminoglycoside adenylyltransferase (Murphy, 1985); aadA; confers resistance to spectinomycin and streptomycin
