[The description below was written by a language model from this plasmid's Addgene catalogue record and pLannotate feature annotations shown in this document.]
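Description:
pDONR223_MAP2K1_p.E203K is a Gateway entry clone built on the Invitrogen pDONR223 backbone and carrying a mutant human MAP2K1 (MEK1) open reading frame. It is a small bacterial plasmid (the sequenced record is about 4 kb) that replicates at high copy in E. coli from a ColE1/pUC-type origin and is selected with spectinomycin through the aadA aminoglycoside adenylyltransferase gene (SmR). The short lacI, lacZα, gentamicin-resistance and integron Pc promoter fragments in the annotation are backbone remnants rather than functional cassettes. The rrnB T1 and T2 terminators upstream of the cloning site insulate the insert from read-through transcription.

The MAP2K1 coding sequence, roughly 1.2 kb, sits between two attL recombination sites. The automated annotation labels both as attL3, though they are the paired sites used for LR Clonase transfer into a destination vector. No promoter is placed to drive expression of the insert: the catalogue lists the promoter as none, and the only nearby promoter, T7, lies downstream of the insert in the reverse orientation. The clone therefore serves as a shuttle, not an expression construct. It is in the "closed" configuration, with a stop codon immediately after the ORF, so it yields native C-terminal protein and is not suited to C-terminal fusions.

MAP2K1 encodes the dual-specificity kinase that acts between RAF and ERK in the MAPK cascade. Although the name refers to the E203K variant, the record lists three substitutions, L197P, E203K and I310N, which users should take into account. The plasmid belongs to the Target Accelerator Plasmid Collection, a resource for functional testing of rare cancer-associated alleles.
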