Addgene plasmid #81729: pDONR223_MAP2K1_p.E203K
Purpose: Gateway Donor vector containing MAP2K1, part of the Target Accelerator Plasmid Collection.
Depositing lab: Jesse Boehm & William Hahn & David Root. Depositing organization: Broad Institute. Publication: Systematic Functional Interrogation of Rare Cancer Variants Identifies Oncogenic Alleles. Kim E, Ilic N, Shrestha Y, Zou L, Kamburov A, Zhu C, Yang X, Lubonja R, Tran N, Nguyen C, Lawrence MS, Piccioni F, Bagul M, Doench JG, Chouinard CR, Wu X, Hogstrom L, Natoli T, Tamayo P, Horn H, Corsello SM, Lage K, Root DE, Subramanian A, Golub TR, Getz G, Boehm JS, Hahn WC. Cancer Discov. 2016 Jul;6(7):714-26. doi: 10.1158/2159-8290.CD-16-0160. Epub 2016 May 4. PubMed 27147599.
Backbone
  Vector backbone: pDONR223
  Backbone manufacturer: Invitrogen
  Backbone size w/o insert (bp): 2790
  Vector type: Gateway Entry vector
Growth in bacteria
  Bacterial resistance: Spectinomycin, 50 μg/mL
  Growth temperature: 37°C
  Growth strain: DH5alpha
  Copy number: High Copy
Gene/Insert
  Gene/Insert name: MAP2K1 (alt name: NM_002755.3)
  Species: H. sapiens (human)
  Mutation: L197P; E203K; I310N
  Entrez Gene: MAP2K1 (a.k.a. CFC3, MAPKK1, MEK1, MEL, MKK1, PRKMK1)
  Promoter: None
  Cloning method: Gateway Cloning
  Sequencing primers: 5′ M13pUC-fwd; 3′ M13-Rev
Terms and licenses: Academic/Nonprofit Terms; Industry Terms: Not Available to Industry
Depositor comments: Closed state: stop codon immediately follows insert
How to cite: pDONR223_MAP2K1_p.E203K was a gift from Jesse Boehm & William Hahn & David Root (Addgene plasmid # 81729 ; http://n2t.net/addgene:81729 ; RRID:Addgene_81729)
