>Addgene plasmid #81729 | pDONR223_MAP2K1_p.E203K | depositor partial sequence | sequence record 155048 | Insert sequence
ATGCCCAAGAAGAAGCCGACGCCCATCCAGCTGAACCCGGCCCCCGACGGCTCTGCAGTTAACGGGACCA
GCTCTGCGGAGACCAACTTGGAGGCCTTGCAGAAGAAGCTGGAGGAGCTAGAGCTTGATGAGCAGCAGCG
AAAGCGCCTTGAGGCCTTTCTTACCCAGAAGCAGAAGGTGGGAGAACTGAAGGATGACGACTTTGAGAAG
ATCAGTGAGCTGGGGGCTGGCAATGGCGGTGTGGTGTTCAAGGTCTCCCACAAGCCTTCTGGCCTGGTCA
TGGCCAGAAAGCTAATTCATCTGGAGATCAAACCCGCAATCCGGAACCAGATCATAAGGGAGCTGCAGGT
TCTGCATGAGTGCAACTCTCCGTACATCGTGGGCTTCTATGGTGCGTTCTACAGCGATGGCGAGATCAGT
ATCTGCATGGAGCACATGGATGGAGGTTCTCTGGATCAAGTCCTGAAGAAAGCTGGAAGAATTCCTGAAC
AAATTTTAGGAAAAGTTAGCATTGCTGTAATAAAAGGCCTGACATATCTGAGGGAGAAGCACAAGATCAT
GCACAGAGATGTCAAGCCCTCCAACATCCCAGTCAACTCCCGTGGGAAGATCAAGCTCTGTGACTTTGGG
GTCAGCGGGCAGCTCATCGACTCCATGGCCAACTCCTTCGTGGGCACAAGGTCCTACATGTCGCCAGAAA
GACTCCAGGGGACTCATTACTCTGTGCAGTCAGACATCTGGAGCATGGGACTGTCTCTGGTAGAGATGGC
GGTTGGGAGGTATCCCATCCCTCCTCCAGATGCCAAGGAGCTGGAGCTGATGTTTGGGTGCCAGGTGGAA
GGAGATGCGGCTGAGACCCCACCCAGGCCAAGGACCCCCGGGAGGCCCCTTAGCTCATACGGAATGGACA
GCCGACCTCCCATGGCAAATTTTGAGTTGTTGGATTACATAGTCAACGAGCCTCCTCCAAAACTGCCCAG
TGGAGTGTTCAGTCTGGAATTTCAAGATTTTGTGAATAAATGCTTAATAAAAAACCCCGCAGAGAGAGCA
GATTTGAAGCAACTCATGGTTCATGCTTTTATCAAGAGATCTGATGCTGAGGAAGTGGATTTTGCAGGTT
GGCTCTGCTCCACCATCGGCCTTAACCAGCCCAGCACACCAACCCATGCTGCTGGCGTC
